>Addgene plasmid #90596 | CDC6 B5.1 gRNA | addgene full sequence | sequence record 182706 | Addgene NGS Result
CCAATACGCAAACCGCCTCTCCCCGCGCGTTGGCCGATTCATTAATGCAGCTGGCACGACAGGTTTCCCG
ACTGGAAAGCGGGCAGTGAGCGCAACGCAATTAATGTGAGTTAGCTCACTCATTAGGCACCCCAGGCTTT
ACACTTTATGCTTCCGGCTCGTATGTTGTGTGGAATTGTGAGCGGATAACAATTTCACACAGGAAACAGC
TATGACCATGATTACGCCAAGCGCGCAATTAACCCTCACTAAAGGGAACAAAAGCTGGAGCTGCAAGCTT
AATGTAGTCTTATGCAATACTCTTGTAGTCTTGCAACATGGTAACGATGAGTTAGCAACATGCCTTACAA
GGAGAGAAAAAGCACCGTGCATGCCGATTGGTGGAAGTAAGGTGGTACGATCGTGCCTTATTAGGAAGGC
AACAGACGGGTCTGACATGGATTGGACGAACCACTGAATTGCCGCATTGCAGAGATATTGTATTTAAGTG
CCTAGCTCGATACATAAACGGGTCTCTCTGGTTAGACCAGATCTGAGCCTGGGAGCTCTCTGGCTAACTA
GGGAACCCACTGCTTAAGCCTCAATAAAGCTTGCCTTGAGTGCTTCAAGTAGTGTGTGCCCGTCTGTTGT
GTGACTCTGGTAACTAGAGATCCCTCAGACCCTTTTAGTCAGTGTGGAAAATCTCTAGCAGTGGCGCCCG
AACAGGGACTTGAAAGCGAAAGGGAAACCAGAGGAGCTCTCTCGACGCAGGACTCGGCTTGCTGAAGCGC
GCACGGCAAGAGGCGAGGGGCGGCGACTGGTGAGTACGCCAAAAATTTTGACTAGCGGAGGCTAGAAGGA
GAGAGATGGGTGCGAGAGCGTCAGTATTAAGCGGGGGAGAATTAGATCGCGATGGGAAAAAATTCGGTTA
AGGCCAGGGGGAAAGAAAAAATATAAATTAAAACATATAGTATGGGCAAGCAGGGAGCTAGAACGATTCG
CAGTTAATCCTGGCCTGTTAGAAACATCAGAAGGCTGTAGACAAATACTGGGACAGCTACAACCATCCCT
TCAGACAGGATCAGAAGAACTTAGATCATTATATAATACAGTAGCAACCCTCTATTGTGTGCATCAAAGG
ATAGAGATAAAAGACACCAAGGAAGCTTTAGACAAGATAGAGGAAGAGCAAAACAAAAGTAAGACCACCG
CACAGCAAGCGGCCGCTGATCTTCAGACCTGGAGGAGGAGATATGAGGGACAATTGGAGAAGTGAATTAT
ATAAATATAAAGTAGTAAAAATTGAACCATTAGGAGTAGCACCCACCAAGGCAAAGAGAAGAGTGGTGCA
GAGAGAAAAAAGAGCAGTGGGAATAGGAGCTTTGTTCCTTGGGTTCTTGGGAGCAGCAGGAAGCACTATG
GGCGCAGCGTCAATGACGCTGACGGTACAGGCCAGACAATTATTGTCTGGTATAGTGCAGCAGCAGAACA
ATTTGCTGAGGGCTATTGAGGCGCAACAGCATCTGTTGCAACTCACAGTCTGGGGCATCAAGCAGCTCCA
GGCAAGAATCCTGGCTGTGGAAAGATACCTAAAGGATCAACAGCTCCTGGGGATTTGGGGTTGCTCTGGA
AAACTCATTTGCACCACTGCTGTGCCTTGGAATGCTAGTTGGAGTAATAAATCTCTGGAACAGATTTGGA
ATCACACGACCTGGATGGAGTGGGACAGAGAAATTAACAATTACACAAGCTTAATACACTCCTTAATTGA
AGAATCGCAAAACCAGCAAGAAAAGAATGAACAAGAATTATTGGAATTAGATAAATGGGCAAGTTTGTGG
AATTGGTTTAACATAACAAATTGGCTGTGGTATATAAAATTATTCATAATGATAGTAGGAGGCTTGGTAG
GTTTAAGAATAGTTTTTGCTGTACTTTCTATAGTGAATAGAGTTAGGCAGGGATATTCACCATTATCGTT
TCAGACCCACCTCCCAACCCCGAGGGGACCCAGAGAGGGCCTATTTCCCATGATTCCTTCATATTTGCAT
ATACGATACAAGGCTGTTAGAGAGATAATTAGAATTAATTTGACTGTAAACACAAAGATATTAGTACAAA
ATACGTGACGTAGAAAGTAATAATTTCTTGGGTAGTTTGCAGTTTTAAAATTATGTTTTAAAATGGACTA
TCATATGCTTACCGTAACTTGAAAGTATTTCGATTTCTTGGCTTTATATATCTTGTGGAAAGGACGAAAC
ACCGAGAGGCAGGGCTTTTACACGGTTTAAGAGCTATGCTGGAAACAGCATAGCAAGTTTAAATAAGGCT
AGTCCGTTATCAACTTGAAAAAGTGGCACCGAGTCGGTGCTTTTTTTGAATTCTAGATCTTGAGACAAAT
GGCAGTATTCATCCACAATTTTAAAAGAAAAGGGGGGATTGGGGGGTACAGTGCAGGGGAAAGAATAGTA
GACATAATAGCAACAGACATACAAACTAAAGAATTACAAAAACAAATTACAAAAATTCAAAATTTTCGGG
TTTATTACAGGGACAGCAGAGATCCACTTTGGCGCCGGCTCGAGTGGCTCCGGTGCCCGTCAGTGGGCAG
AGCGCACATCGCCCACAGTCCCCGAGAAGTTGGGGGGAGGGGTCGGCAATTGAACCGGTGCCTAGAGAAG
GTGGCGCGGGGTAAACTGGGAAAGTGATGTCGTGTACTGGCTCCGCCTTTTTCCCGAGGGTGGGGGAGAA
CCGTATATAAGTGCAGTAGTCGCCGTGAACGTTCTTTTTCGCAACGGGTTTGCCGCCAGAACACAGGTGT
CGTGACGCGGGATCCGCCACCATGACCGAGTACAAGCCCACGGTGCGCCTCGCCACCCGCGACGACGTCC
CCAGGGCCGTACGCACCCTCGCCGCCGCGTTCGCCGACTACCCCGCCACGCGCCACACCGTCGATCCGGA
CCGCCACATCGAGCGGGTCACCGAGCTGCAAGAACTCTTCCTCACGCGCGTCGGGCTCGACATCGGCAAG
GTGTGGGTCGCGGACGACGGCGCCGCGGTGGCGGTCTGGACCACGCCGGAGAGCGTCGAAGCGGGGGCGG
TGTTCGCCGAGATCGGCCCGCGCATGGCCGAGTTGAGCGGTTCCCGGCTGGCCGCGCAGCAACAGATGGA
AGGCCTCCTGGCGCCGCACCGGCCCAAGGAGCCCGCGTGGTTCCTGGCCACCGTCGGAGTCTCGCCCGAC
CACCAGGGCAAGGGTCTGGGCAGCGCCGTCGTGCTCCCCGGAGTGGAGGCGGCCGAGCGCGCCGGGGTGC
CCGCCTTCCTGGAGACCTCCGCGCCCCGCAACCTCCCCTTCTACGAGCGGCTCGGCTTCACCGTCACCGC
CGACGTCGAGGTGCCCGAAGGACCGCGCACCTGGTGCATGACCCGCAAGCCCGGTGCCTGAACGCGTTAA
GTCGACAATCAACCTCTGGATTACAAAATTTGTGAAAGATTGACTGGTATTCTTAACTATGTTGCTCCTT
TTACGCTATGTGGATACGCTGCTTTAATGCCTTTGTATCATGCTATTGCTTCCCGTATGGCTTTCATTTT
CTCCTCCTTGTATAAATCCTGGTTGCTGTCTCTTTATGAGGAGTTGTGGCCCGTTGTCAGGCAACGTGGC
GTGGTGTGCACTGTGTTTGCTGACGCAACCCCCACTGGTTGGGGCATTGCCACCACCTGTCAGCTCCTTT
CCGGGACTTTCGCTTTCCCCCTCCCTATTGCCACGGCGGAACTCATCGCCGCCTGCCTTGCCCGCTGCTG
GACAGGGGCTCGGCTGTTGGGCACTGACAATTCCGTGGTGTTGTCGGGGAAATCATCGTCCTTTCCTTGG
CTGCTCGCCTGTGTTGCCACCTGGATTCTGCGCGGGACGTCCTTCTGCTACGTCCCTTCGGCCCTCAATC
CAGCGGACCTTCCTTCCCGCGGCCTGCTGCCGGCTCTGCGGCCTCTTCCGCGTCTTCGCCTTCGCCCTCA
GACGAGTCGGATCTCCCTTTGGGCCGCCTCCCCGCGTCGACTTTAAGACCAATGACTTACAAGGCAGCTG
TAGATCTTAGCCACTTTTTAAAAGAAAAGGGGGGACTGGAAGGGCTAATTCACTCCCAACGAAGACAAGA
TCTGCTTTTTGCTTGTACTGGGTCTCTCTGGTTAGACCAGATCTGAGCCTGGGAGCTCTCTGGCTAACTA
GGGAACCCACTGCTTAAGCCTCAATAAAGCTTGCCTTGAGTGCTTCAAGTAGTGTGTGCCCGTCTGTTGT
GTGACTCTGGTAACTAGAGATCCCTCAGACCCTTTTAGTCAGTGTGGAAAATCTCTAGCAGTACGTATAG
TAGTTCATGTCATCTTATTATTCAGTATTTATAACTTGCAAAGAAATGAATATCAGAGAGTGAGAGGAAC
TTGTTTATTGCAGCTTATAATGGTTACAAATAAAGCAATAGCATCACAAATTTCACAAATAAAGCATTTT
TTTCACTGCATTCTAGTTGTGGTTTGTCCAAACTCATCAATGTATCTTATCATGTCTGGCTCTAGCTATC
CCGCCCCTAACTCCGCCCATCCCGCCCCTAACTCCGCCCAGTTCCGCCCATTCTCCGCCCCATGGCTGAC
TAATTTTTTTTATTTATGCAGAGGCCGAGGCCGCCTCGGCCTCTGAGCTATTCCAGAAGTAGTGAGGAGG
CTTTTTTGGAGGCCTAGGGACGTACCCAATTCGCCCTATAGTGAGTCGTATTACGCGCGCTCACTGGCCG
TCGTTTTACAACGTCGTGACTGGGAAAACCCTGGCGTTACCCAACTTAATCGCCTTGCAGCACATCCCCC
TTTCGCCAGCTGGCGTAATAGCGAAGAGGCCCGCACCGATCGCCCTTCCCAACAGTTGCGCAGCCTGAAT
GGCGAATGGG
[124 nt withheld, positions 4911-5034]
C
[91 nt withheld, positions 5036-5126]
A
[49 nt withheld, positions 5128-5176]
CCTTTGACGTTGGAGTCCACGTTCTTT
[37 nt withheld, positions 5204-5240]
ACCCTATCTCGGTCTATTCTTTTGATTTATAAGGGATTTTGCCGATTTCGGCCTATTGGTTAAAAAATGA
GCTGATTTAACAAAAATTTAACGCGAATTTTAACAAAATATTAACGCTTACAATTTAGGTGGCACTTTTC
GGGGAAATGTGCGCGGAACCCCTATTTGTTTATTTTTCTAAATACATTCAAATATGTATCCGCTCATGAG
ACAATAACCCTGATAAATGCTTCAATAATATTGAAAAAGGAAGAGTATGAGTATTCAACATTTCCGTGTC
GCCCTTATTCCCTTTTTTGCGGCATTTTGCCTTCCTGTTTTTGCTCACCCAGAAACGCTGGTGAAAGTAA
AAGATGCTGAAGATCAGTTGGGTGCACGAGTGGGTTACATCGAACTGGATCTCAACAGCGGTAAGATCCT
TGAGAGTTTTCGCCCCGAAGAACGTTTTCCAATGATGAGCACTTTTAAAGTTCTGCTATGTGGCGCGGTA
TTATCCCGTATTGACGCCGGGCAAGAGCAACTCGGTCGCCGCATACACTATTCTCAGAATGACTTGGTTG
AGTACTCACCAGTCACAGAAAAGCATCTTACGGATGGCATGACAGTAAGAGAATTATGCAGTGCTGCCAT
AACCATGAGTGATAACACTGCGGCCAACTTACTTCTGACAACGATCGGAGGACCGAAGGAGCTAACCGCT
TTTTTGCACAACATGGGGGATCATGTAACTCGCCTTGATCGTTGGGAACCGGAGCTGAATGAAGCCATAC
CAAACGACGAGCGTGACACCACGATGCCTGTAGCAATGGCAACAACGTTGCGCAAACTATTAACTGGCGA
ACTACTTACTCTAGCTTCCCGGCAACAATTAATAGACTGGATGGAGGCGGATAAAGTTGCAGGACCACTT
CTGCGCTCGGCCCTTCCGGCTGGCTGGTTTATTGCTGATAAATCTGGAGCCGGTGAGCGTGGGTCTCGCG
GTATCATTGCAGCACTGGGGCCAGATGGTAAGCCCTCCCGTATCGTAGTTATCTACACGACGGGGAGTCA
GGCAACTATGGATGAACGAAATAGACAGATCGCTGAGATAGGTGCCTCACTGATTAAGCATTGGTAACTG
TCAGACCAAGTTTACTCATATATACTTTAGATTGATTTAAAACTTCATTTTTAATTTAAAAGGATCTAGG
TGAAGATCCTTTTTGATAATCTCATGACCAAAATCCCTTAACGTGAGTTTTCGTTCCACTGAGCGTCAGA
CCCCGTAGAAAAGATCAAAGGATCTTCTTGAGATCCTTTTTTTCTGCGCGTAATCTGCTGCTTGCAAACA
AAAAAACCACCGCTACCAGCGGTGGTTTGTTTGCCGGATCAAGAGCTACCAACTCTTTTTCCGAAGGTAA
CTGGCTTCAGCAGAGCGCAGATACCAAATACTGTTCTTCTAGTGTAGCCGTAGTTAGGCCACCACTTCAA
GAACTCTGTAGCACCGCCTACATACCTCGCTCTGCTAATCCTGTTACCAGTGGCTGCTGCCAGTGGCGAT
AAGTCGTGTCTTACCGGGTTGGACTCAAGACGATAGTTACCGGATAAGGCGCAGCGGTCGGGCTGAACGG
GGGGTTCGTGCACACAGCCCAGCTTGGAGCGAACGACCTACACCGAACTGAGATACCTACAGCGTGAGCT
ATGAGAAAGCGCCACGCTTCCCGAAGGGAGAAAGGCGGACAGGTATCCGGTAAGCGGCAGGGTCGGAACA
GGAGAGCGCACGAGGGAGCTTCCAGGGGGAAACGCCTGGTATCTTTATAGTCCTGTCGGGTTTCGCCACC
TCTGACTTGAGCGTCGATTTTTGTGATGCTCGTCAGGGGGGCGGAGCCTATGGAAAAACGCCAGCAACGC
GGCCTTTTTACGGTTCCTGGCCTTTTGCTGGCCTTTTGCTCACATGTTCTTTCCTGCGTTATCCCCTGAT
TCTGTGGATAACCGTATTACCGCCTTTGAGTGAGCTGATACCGCTCGCCGCAGCCGAACGACCGAGCGCA
GCGAGTCAGTGAGCGAGGAAGCGGAAGAGCGC
Features (pLannotate 1.2.2; 27 found; start..end, strand, type, name):
    102..123     +  protein_bind   CAP binding site: CAP binding activates transcription in the presence of cAMP. E. coli catabolite activator protein
    138..168     +  promoter       lac promoter: promoter for the E. coli lac operon
    176..192     +  protein_bind   lac operator: The lac repressor binds to the lac operator to inhibit transcription in E. coli. This inhibition can be relieved by adding lactose or isopropyl-β-D-thiogalactopyranoside (IPTG). lac repressor encoded by lacI
    237..255     +  promoter       T3 promoter: promoter for bacteriophage T3 RNA polymerase
    283..509     +  promoter       RSV promoter: Rous sarcoma virus enhancer/promoter
    510..690     +  LTR            5' LTR (truncated): truncated 5' long terminal repeat (LTR) from HIV-1
    737..862     +  misc_feature   HIV-1 Ψ: packaging signal of human immunodeficiency virus type 1
    846..1209    +  CDS            HIV-1 gag (fragment): gag protein from human immunodeficiency virus 1; gag
   1355..1588    +  misc_feature   RRE: The Rev response element (RRE) of HIV-1 allows for Rev-dependent mRNA export from the nucleus to the cytoplasm.
   1965..1991    +  CDS            Rev (fragment): human immunodeficiency virus 1 (HIV-1) Rev protein; rev; enhances nuclear export of unspliced and incompletely spliced viral mRNAs
   1995..2235    +  promoter       U6 promoter: RNA polymerase III promoter for human U6 snRNA
   2283..2350    +  misc_RNA       tracrRNA (fragment): trans-activating CRISPR RNA for the Streptococcus pyogenes CRISPR/Cas9 system
   2399..2516    +  misc_feature   cPPT/CTS: central polypurine tract and central termination sequence of HIV-1
   2585..2796    +  promoter       EF-1α core promoter: core promoter for human elongation factor EF-1α
   2822..3421    +  CDS            PuroR (fragment): puromycin N-acetyltransferase; pac from Streptomyces; confers resistance to puromycin
   3437..4025    +  misc_feature   WPRE: woodchuck hepatitis virus posttranscriptional regulatory element
   4076..4095    +  misc_feature   cPPT/CTS (fragment): central polypurine tract and central termination sequence of HIV-1
   4097..4330    +  LTR            3' LTR (ΔU3): self-inactivating 3' long terminal repeat (LTR) from HIV-1
   4408..4529    +  polyA_signal   SV40 poly(A) signal: SV40 polyadenylation signal
   4569..4704    +  rep_origin     SV40 ori: SV40 origin of replication
   4725..4743    -  promoter       T7 promoter: promoter for bacteriophage T7 RNA polymerase
   4751..4906    +  CDS            lacZα (fragment): LacZα fragment of β-galactosidase; lacZ fragment
   4911..5339    +  rep_origin     f1 ori (sequence partly withheld): f1 bacteriophage origin of replication; arrow indicates direction of (+) strand synthesis
   5392..5496    +  promoter       AmpR promoter: bla
   5497..6357    +  CDS            AmpR: β-lactamase; bla; confers resistance to ampicillin, carbenicillin, and related antibiotics
   6528..7116    +  rep_origin     ori: high-copy-number ColE1/pMB1/pBR322/pUC origin of replication
   7299..89      +  CDS            lacI (fragment) (across the origin): lac repressor; lacI; The lac repressor binds to the lac operator to inhibit transcription in E. coli. This inhibition can be relieved by adding lactose or isopropyl-β-D-thiogalactopyranoside (IPTG).
