[The description below was written by a language model from this plasmid's Addgene catalogue record and pLannotate feature annotations shown in this document.]
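Description:
CDC6 B5.1 gRNA is a third-generation lentiviral CRISPR guide plasmid built on the pLenti-sgRNA backbone and designed to target human CDC6. It is propagated in E. coli through a high-copy ColE1/pUC-type origin with ampicillin selection (AmpR), and also carries an f1 origin and remnants of a lac/lacZα cloning region with flanking T3 and T7 promoters. The catalogue lists the empty backbone at 9,151 bp whereas the sequenced plasmid is 7,302 nt. This would fit loss of a stuffer fragment when the guide was cloned between the two BsmBI sites, which were destroyed in the process, although the record does not explain the difference.

The viral cassette begins with an RSV promoter fused to a truncated HIV-1 5' LTR, which allows Tat-independent genomic RNA production in packaging cells. It is followed by the Ψ packaging signal with a gag fragment, the Rev response element for nuclear export, and a cPPT/CTS. It ends in a self-inactivating ΔU3 3' LTR with a downstream SV40 poly(A) signal and SV40 origin. Within this unit, a human U6 RNA polymerase III promoter drives the CDC6 spacer joined to the Streptococcus pyogenes Cas9 guide scaffold (annotated as a tracrRNA fragment). A separate EF-1α core promoter expresses puromycin N-acetyltransferase, stabilised by a WPRE, for selection of transduced mammalian cells.

No Cas9 coding sequence is annotated, so the nuclease must be supplied separately in the target cells. The plasmid belongs to a guide series (pKMKO) used for a large-scale analysis of cell-cycle gene knockouts in human cell lines and their p53-dependent responses.
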