Addgene plasmid #90596: CDC6 B5.1 gRNA
Purpose: 3rd generation lentiviral gRNA plasmid targeting human CDC6
Depositing lab: Iain Cheeseman. Depositing organization: Whitehead Institute for Biomedical Research. Publication: Large-Scale Analysis of CRISPR/Cas9 Cell-Cycle Knockouts Reveals the Diversity of p53-Dependent Responses to Cell-Cycle Defects. McKinley KL, Cheeseman IM. Dev Cell. 2017 Feb 27;40(4):405-420.e2. doi: 10.1016/j.devcel.2017.01.012. Epub 2017 Feb 16. PubMed 28216383.
Backbone
  Vector backbone: pLenti-sgRNA
  Backbone manufacturer: Eric Lander & David Sabatini labs (Addgene plasmid #71409)
  Backbone size w/o insert (bp): 9151
  Vector type: Lentiviral, CRISPR
  Selectable markers: Puromycin
Growth in bacteria
  Bacterial resistance: Ampicillin, 100 μg/mL
  Growth temperature: 37°C
  Growth strain: NEB Stable
  Copy number: Unknown
Gene/Insert
  Gene/Insert name: CDC6 (Guide Designation B5.1) (alt name: pKMKO series)
  gRNA/shRNA sequence: CACCgAGAGGCAGGGCTTTTACACG
  Species: H. sapiens (human)
  Promoter: U6
  Cloning method: Restriction Enzyme; 5′ cloning site BsmBI (destroyed during cloning); 3′ cloning site BsmBI (destroyed during cloning)
  Sequencing primers: 5′ hU6-F (5'-GAGGGCCTATTTCCCATGATT-3'); 3′ EF1a-R (5'-CACGGCGACTACTGCACTTA-3')
Terms and licenses: Academic/Nonprofit Terms; Industry Terms: Not Available to Industry
Depositor comments: Please note that gRNA target sequence listed is not strictly the 20nt spacer sequence, but also contains the 5' BsmBI overhang. For more information about knockout human cell lines generated using this plasmid, please see http://cellcycleknockouts.wi.mit.edu/ .
How to cite: CDC6 B5.1 gRNA was a gift from Iain Cheeseman (Addgene plasmid # 90596 ; http://n2t.net/addgene:90596 ; RRID:Addgene_90596)
